Addgene plasmid #206139: pIRES-H3.3-WT-FLAG-BFP
Purpose: Expression of a FLAG tagged human histone H3.3 gene with BFP
Depositing lab: Maria Castro.
Backbone
  Vector backbone: pIRES
  Vector type: Mammalian Expression
Growth in bacteria
  Bacterial resistance: Kanamycin, 50 μg/mL
  Growth temperature: 30°C
  Growth strain: NEB Stable
  Copy number: High Copy
Gene/Insert
  Gene/Insert name: H3.3
  Species: H. sapiens (human)
  Entrez Gene: H3-3A (a.k.a. BRYLIB1, H3-3B, H3.3A, H3F3, H3F3A)
  Tag / fusion protein: FLAG-eBFP (C terminal on insert)
  Cloning method: Restriction Enzyme; 5′ cloning site unknown (unknown if destroyed)
Terms and licenses: Academic/Nonprofit Terms; Industry Terms: Not Available to Industry
How to cite: pIRES-H3.3-WT-FLAG-BFP was a gift from Maria Castro (Addgene plasmid # 206139 ; http://n2t.net/addgene:206139 ; RRID:Addgene_206139)
