[The description below was written by a language model from this plasmid's Addgene catalogue record and pLannotate feature annotations shown in this document.]
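Description:
pIRES-H3.3-WT-FLAG-BFP is a mammalian expression plasmid built on a pIRES backbone that co-expresses FLAG-tagged wild-type human histone H3.3 (H3-3A) with a blue fluorescent reporter. It is propagated in bacteria as a high-copy plasmid through a ColE1/pUC-type origin and selected with kanamycin. The NeoR/KanR aminoglycoside phosphotransferase gene is preceded by both a bacterial (bla) promoter and the SV40 enhancer/early promoter and followed by an HSV TK polyadenylation signal, so the same marker can also support G418 selection in mammalian cells. An f1 origin is also present.

The payload is a bicistronic cassette driven by the CMV immediate-early enhancer and promoter. The first cistron is the H3.3 coding sequence; the annotation tool matched it to the Drosophila His3.3A protein, which fits with how highly conserved this histone variant is, while the catalogue gives the species as human. An EMCV IRES follows, directing cap-independent translation of EBFP2 from the same transcript, which ends at an SV40 poly(A) signal. Blue fluorescence therefore marks cells expressing the histone without being fused to it.

The catalogue lists the tag as "FLAG-eBFP" at the C terminus of the insert. The feature table instead places a partial FLAG match just upstream of the H3.3 coding sequence, and shows EBFP2 as a separate IRES-driven reading frame. The tag position should therefore be checked against the sequence.

The record supports use for expressing epitope-tagged H3.3 in mammalian cells, identifying or sorting transfected cells by BFP, and detecting the tagged histone through FLAG. The "WT" in the name suggests it may serve as a wild-type counterpart to mutant H3.3 constructs, though the record does not say so.
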