Features (pLannotate 1.2.2; 18 found; start..end, strand, type, name):
    159..953     +  CDS            NeoR/KanR: aminoglycoside phosphotransferase from Tn5; aph(3')-II (or nptII); confers resistance to neomycin, kanamycin, and G418 (Geneticin®)
    974..1126    +  CDS            ble (fragment): BLE_KLEPN - Experimental evidence at protein level: Swiss-Prot protein existence level 1. Binding protein with a strong affinity to the bleomycin family of antibiotics. Binds to CL990; an antimitotic-antibiotic compound. From Klebsiella pneumoniae.
   1185..1232    +  polyA_signal   HSV TK poly(A) signal: herpes simplex virus thymidine kinase polyadenylation signal (Cole and Stacy, 1985)
   1323..1339    -  polyA_signal   bGH poly(A) signal (fragment): bovine growth hormone polyadenylation signal
   1561..2149    +  rep_origin     ori: high-copy-number ColE1/pMB1/pBR322/pUC origin of replication
   2324..2627    +  enhancer       CMV enhancer: human cytomegalovirus immediate early enhancer
   2628..2831    +  promoter       CMV promoter: human cytomegalovirus (CMV) immediate early promoter
   2854..2885    +  misc_feature   MCS (fragment): multiple cloning site
   2942..2962    +  CDS            FLAG (fragment): FLAG® epitope tag, followed by an enterokinase cleavage site
   2975..3379    +  CDS            His3.3A (sequence withheld): H33A_DROME - Experimental evidence at protein level: Swiss-Prot protein existence level 1. Variant histone H3 which replaces conventional H3 in a wide range of nucleosomes in active genes and is specifically enriched in modifications associated with active chromatin. Constitutes the predominant form of histone H3 in non-dividing cells and is incorporated into chromatin independently of DNA synthesis. Deposited at sites of nucleosomal displacement throughout transcribed genes, suggesting that it represents an epigenetic imprint of transcriptionally active chromatin. Nucleosomes wrap and compact
   3401..3432    +  misc_feature   MCS (fragment): multiple cloning site
   3459..4019    +  misc_feature   IRES: internal ribosome entry site (IRES) of the encephalomyocarditis virus (EMCV)
   4022..4741    +  CDS            EBFP2: enhanced blue variant of GFP (Ai et al., 2007) mammalian codon-optimized
   4757..4840    +  CDS            large T antigen (fragment): large T antigen from SV40 (simian virus 40)
   4863..4984    +  polyA_signal   SV40 poly(A) signal: SV40 polyadenylation signal
   5018..5446    -  rep_origin     f1 ori (sequence partly withheld): f1 bacteriophage origin of replication; arrow indicates direction of (+) strand synthesis
   5473..5577    +  promoter       AmpR promoter: bla
   5579..124     +  promoter       SV40 promoter (across the origin): SV40 enhancer and early promoter
>Addgene plasmid #206139 | pIRES-H3.3-WT-FLAG-BFP | addgene full sequence | sequence record 405576 | Addgene NGS Result
CGCCCATTCTCCGCCCCATGGCTGACTAATTTTTTTTATTTATGCAGAGGCCGAGGCCGCCTCGGCCTCT
GAGCTATTCCAGAAGTAGTGAGGAGGCTTTTTTGGAGGCCTAGGCTTTTGCAAAGATCGATCAAGAGACA
GGATGAGGATCGTTTCGCATGATTGAACAAGATGGATTGCACGCAGGTTCTCCGGCCGCTTGGGTGGAGA
GGCTATTCGGCTATGACTGGGCACAACAGACAATCGGCTGCTCTGATGCCGCCGTGTTCCGGCTGTCAGC
GCAGGGGCGCCCGGTTCTTTTTGTCAAGACCGACCTGTCCGGTGCCCTGAATGAACTGCAAGACGAGGCA
GCGCGGCTATCGTGGCTGGCCACGACGGGCGTTCCTTGCGCAGCTGTGCTCGACGTTGTCACTGAAGCGG
GAAGGGACTGGCTGCTATTGGGCGAAGTGCCGGGGCAGGATCTCCTGTCATCTCACCTTGCTCCTGCCGA
GAAAGTATCCATCATGGCTGATGCAATGCGGCGGCTGCATACGCTTGATCCGGCTACCTGCCCATTCGAC
CACCAAGCGAAACATCGCATCGAGCGAGCACGTACTCGGATGGAAGCCGGTCTTGTCGATCAGGATGATC
TGGACGAAGAGCATCAGGGGCTCGCGCCAGCCGAACTGTTCGCCAGGCTCAAGGCGAGCATGCCCGACGG
CGAGGATCTCGTCGTGACCCATGGCGATGCCTGCTTGCCGAATATCATGGTGGAAAATGGCCGCTTTTCT
GGATTCATCGACTGTGGCCGGCTGGGTGTGGCGGACCGCTATCAGGACATAGCGTTGGCTACCCGTGATA
TTGCTGAAGAGCTTGGCGGCGAATGGGCTGACCGCTTCCTCGTGCTTTACGGTATCGCCGCTCCCGATTC
GCAGCGCATCGCCTTCTATCGCCTTCTTGACGAGTTCTTCTGAGCGGGACTCTGGGGTTCGAAATGACCG
ACCAAGCGACGCCCAACCTGCCATCACGAGATTTCGATTCCACCGCCGCCTTCTATGAAAGGTTGGGCTT
CGGAATCGTTTTCCGGGACGCCGGCTGGATGATCCTCCAGCGCGGGGATCTCATGCTGGAGTTCTTCGCC
CACCCTAGGGGGAGGCTAACTGAAACACGGAAGGAGACAATACCGGAAGGAACCCGCGCTATGACGGCAA
TAAAAAGACAGAATAAAACGCACGGTGTTGGGTCGTTTGTTCATAAACGCGGGGTTCGGTCCCAGGGCTG
GCACTCTGTCGATACCCCACCGAGACCCCATTGGGGCCAATACGCCCGCGTTTCTTCCTTTTCCCCACCC
CACCCCCCAAGTTCGGGTGAAGGCCCAGGGCTCGCAGCCAACGTCGGGGCGGCAGGCCCTGCCATAGCCT
CAGGTTACTCATATATACTTTAGATTGATTTAAAACTTCATTTTTAATTTAAAAGGATCTAGGTGAAGAT
CCTTTTTGATAATCTCATGACCAAAATCCCTTAACGTGAGTTTTCGTTCCACTGAGCGTCAGACCCCGTA
GAAAAGATCAAAGGATCTTCTTGAGATCCTTTTTTTCTGCGCGTAATCTGCTGCTTGCAAACAAAAAAAC
CACCGCTACCAGCGGTGGTTTGTTTGCCGGATCAAGAGCTACCAACTCTTTTTCCGAAGGTAACTGGCTT
CAGCAGAGCGCAGATACCAAATACTGTTCTTCTAGTGTAGCCGTAGTTAGGCCACCACTTCAAGAACTCT
GTAGCACCGCCTACATACCTCGCTCTGCTAATCCTGTTACCAGTGGCTGCTGCCAGTGGCGATAAGTCGT
GTCTTACCGGGTTGGACTCAAGACGATAGTTACCGGATAAGGCGCAGCGGTCGGGCTGAACGGGGGGTTC
GTGCACACAGCCCAGCTTGGAGCGAACGACCTACACCGAACTGAGATACCTACAGCGTGAGCTATGAGAA
AGCGCCACGCTTCCCGAAGGGAGAAAGGCGGACAGGTATCCGGTAAGCGGCAGGGTCGGAACAGGAGAGC
GCACGAGGGAGCTTCCAGGGGGAAACGCCTGGTATCTTTATAGTCCTGTCGGGTTTCGCCACCTCTGACT
TGAGCGTCGATTTTTGTGATGCTCGTCAGGGGGGCGGAGCCTATGGAAAAACGCCAGCAACGCGGCCTTT
TTACGGTTCCTGGCCTTTTGCTGGCCTTTTGCTCACATGTTCTTTCCTGCGTTATCCCCTGATTCTGTGG
ATAACCGTATTACCGCCATGCATTAGTTATTAATAGTAATCAATTACGGGGTCATTAGTTCATAGCCCAT
ATATGGAGTTCCGCGTTACATAACTTACGGTAAATGGCCCGCCTGGCTGACCGCCCAACGACCCCCGCCC
ATTGACGTCAATAATGACGTATGTTCCCATAGTAACGCCAATAGGGACTTTCCATTGACGTCAATGGGTG
GAGTATTTACGGTAAACTGCCCACTTGGCAGTACATCAAGTGTATCATATGCCAAGTACGCCCCCTATTG
ACGTCAATGACGGTAAATGGCCCGCCTGGCATTATGCCCAGTACATGACCTTATGGGACTTTCCTACTTG
GCAGTACATCTACGTATTAGTCATCGCTATTACCATGGTGATGCGGTTTTGGCAGTACATCAATGGGCGT
GGATAGCGGTTTGACTCACGGGGATTTCCAAGTCTCCACCCCATTGACGTCAATGGGAGTTTGTTTTGGC
ACCAAAATCAACGGGACTTTCCAAAATGTCGTAACAACTCCGCCCCATTGACGCAAATGGGCGGTAGGCG
TGTACGGTGGGAGGTCTATATAAGCAGAGCTGGTTTAGTGAACCGTCAGATCCGCTAGCGCTACCGGACT
CAGATCTCGAGCTCACCATGACTAGTGACTACAAGGACCACGACGGTGACTACAAGGACCACGACATCGA
CTACAAGGACGACGACGACAAGACCGGTACTAGT
[405 nt withheld, positions 2975-3379]
TAAGAAGGATCCCTGCAGTTCCTGCAGTCGACGGTACCGCGGGCCCGGGATCCCAATTGCTCGAGCGGGA
TCAATTCCGCCCCCCCCCTAACGTTACTGGCCGAAGCCGCTTGGAATAAGGCCGGTGTGCGTTTGTCTAT
ATGTTATTTTCCACCATATTGCCGTCTTTTGGCAATGTGAGGGCCCGGAAACCTGGCCCTGTCTTCTTGA
CGAGCATTCCTAGGGGTCTTTCCCCTCTCGCCAAAGGAATGCAAGGTCTGTTGAATGTCGTGAAGGAAGC
AGTTCCTCTGGAAGCTTCTTGAAGACAAACAACGTCTGTAGCGACCCTTTGCAGGCAGCGGAACCCCCCA
CCTGGCGACAGGTGCCTCTGCGGCCAAAAGCCACGTGTATAAGATACACCTGCAAAGGCGGCACAACCCC
AGTGCCACGTTGTGAGTTGGATAGTTGTGGAAAGAGTCAAATGGCTCTCCTCAAGCGTATTCAACAAGGG
GCTGAAGGATGCCCAGAAGGTACCCCATTGTATGGGATCTGATCTGGGGCCTCGGTGCACATGCTTTACA
TGTGTTTAGTCGAGGTTAAAAAAACGTCTAGGCCCCCCGAACCACGGGGACGTGGTTTTCCTTTGAAAAA
CACGATAATACCATGGTGAGCAAGGGCGAGGAGCTGTTCACCGGGGTGGTGCCCATCCTGGTCGAGCTGG
ACGGCGACGTAAACGGCCACAAGTTCAGCGTGAGGGGCGAGGGCGAGGGCGATGCCACCAACGGCAAGCT
GACCCTGAAGTTCATCTGCACCACCGGCAAGCTGCCCGTGCCCTGGCCCACCCTCGTGACCACCCTGAGC
CACGGCGTGCAGTGCTTCGCCCGCTACCCCGACCACATGAAGCAGCACGACTTCTTCAAGTCCGCCATGC
CCGAAGGCTACGTCCAGGAGCGCACCATCTTCTTCAAGGACGACGGCACCTACAAGACCCGCGCCGAGGT
GAAGTTCGAGGGCGACACCCTGGTGAACCGCATCGAGCTGAAGGGCGTCGACTTCAAGGAGGACGGCAAC
ATCCTGGGGCACAAGCTGGAGTACAACTTCAACAGCCACAACATCTATATCATGGCCGTCAAGCAGAAGA
ACGGCATCAAGGTGAACTTCAAGATCCGCCACAACGTGGAGGACGGCAGCGTGCAGCTCGCCGACCACTA
CCAGCAGAACACCCCCATCGGCGACGGCCCCGTGCTGCTGCCCGACAGCCACTACCTGAGCACCCAGTCC
GTGCTGAGCAAAGACCCCAACGAGAAGCGCGATCACATGGTCCTGCTGGAGTTCCGCACCGCCGCCGGGA
TCACTCTCGGCATGGACGAGCTGTACAAGTAAGCGGCCGCGACTCTAGATCATAATCAGCCATACCACAT
TTGTAGAGGTTTTACTTGCTTTAAAAAACCTCCCACACCTCCCCCTGAACCTGAAACATAAAATGAATGC
AATTGTTGTTGTTAACTTGTTTATTGCAGCTTATAATGGTTACAAATAAAGCAATAGCATCACAAATTTC
ACAAATAAAGCATTTTTTTCACTGCATTCTAGTTGTGGTTTGTCCAAACTCATCAATGTATCTTAAGGCG
TAAATTGTAAGCGTTAATATTTTGTTAAAATTCGCGTTAAATTTTTGTTAAATCAGCTCATTTTTTAACC
AATAGGCCGAAATCGGCAAAATCCCTTATAAATCAAAAGAATAGACCGAGATAGGGT
[37 nt withheld, positions 5117-5153]
AAAGAACGTGGACTCCAACGTCAAAGG
[49 nt withheld, positions 5181-5229]
T
[91 nt withheld, positions 5231-5321]
G
[124 nt withheld, positions 5323-5446]
CAGGTGGCACTTTTCGGGGAAATGTGCGCGGAACCCCTATTTGTTTATTTTTCTAAATACATTCAAATAT
GTATCCGCTCATGAGACAATAACCCTGATAAATGCTTCAATAATATTGAAAAAGGAAGAGTCCTGAGGCG
GAAAGAACCAGCTGTGGAATGTGTGTCAGTTAGGGTGTGGAAAGTCCCCAGGCTCCCCAGCAGGCAGAAG
TATGCAAAGCATGCATCTCAATTAGTCAGCAACCAGGTGTGGAAAGTCCCCAGGCTCCCCAGCAGGCAGA
AGTATGCAAAGCATGCATCTCAATTAGTCAGCAACCATAGTCCCGCCCCTAACTCCGCCCATCCCGCCCC
TAACTCCGCCCAGTTC
